Addgene plasmid #163377: HA-Clover-HIF-2alpha S581D
Purpose: Express HA- and Clover-tagged HIF-2alpha (with a site-directed mutation Ser581Asp) plasmid
Depositing lab: Violaine Sée. Depositing organization: University of Liverpool.
Backbone
  Vector backbone: HA-Clover-HIF-2_ Wildtype
  Backbone manufacturer: Leonard Daly
  Backbone size w/o insert (bp): 6163
  Vector type: Mammalian Expression
  Selectable markers: Neomycin (select with G418)
Growth in bacteria
  Bacterial resistance: Ampicillin, 100 μg/mL
  Growth temperature: 37°C
  Growth strain: DH5alpha
  Copy number: High Copy
Gene/Insert
  Gene/Insert name: Hypoxia Inducible Factor 2 alpha (alt names: HIF-2a; ESAP1)
  Species: H. sapiens (human)
  Insert size (bp): 2613
  Mutation: S581D
  Entrez Gene: EPAS1 (a.k.a. ECYT4, HIF2A, HLF, MOP2, PASD2, bHLHe73)
  Promoter: CMV Promoter
  Tag / fusion protein: HA- and Clover-tagged (N terminal on backbone)
  Cloning method: Restriction Enzyme; 5′ cloning site BsrGI (not destroyed); 3′ cloning site NotI (not destroyed)
  Sequencing primers: 5′ GCAGAACACCCCCATCGG; 3′ CAGTACCAGGACTACAGC
Resource information
  A portion of this plasmid was derived from a plasmid made by: HIF2A gene from HaloTag-HIF-2a plasmid (obtained from the Katzusa DNA Research Institute)
Terms and licenses: Academic/Nonprofit Terms; Industry Terms: Not Available to Industry
Depositor comments: Site-directed Mutagenesis
How to cite: HA-Clover-HIF-2alpha S581D was a gift from Violaine Sée (Addgene plasmid # 163377 ; http://n2t.net/addgene:163377 ; RRID:Addgene_163377)
