[The description below was written by a language model from this plasmid's Addgene catalogue record and pLannotate feature annotations shown in this document.]
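Description:
HA-Clover-HIF-2alpha S581D is a mammalian expression plasmid of about 8.8 kb that produces human hypoxia-inducible factor 2 alpha (EPAS1) carrying a serine-to-aspartate substitution at residue 581. It was made by site-directed mutagenesis of the corresponding wild-type HA-Clover-HIF-2alpha plasmid. In bacteria it is maintained at high copy through a ColE1/pUC-type origin and selected with ampicillin via the β-lactamase gene; an f1 origin is also present. For selecting transfected mammalian cells, an SV40 early promoter drives a neomycin phosphotransferase cassette ending in an SV40 polyadenylation signal, which confers G418 resistance.

The expression unit consists of the CMV immediate-early enhancer and promoter, an open reading frame encoding the green/yellow fluorescent protein Clover followed almost directly by the EPAS1 coding sequence, and a bovine growth hormone polyadenylation signal. The record describes both an HA epitope and Clover as N-terminal tags supplied by the backbone. The feature table annotates Clover but not the HA tag, which presumably lies in the short unannotated stretch upstream of Clover. The HIF-2alpha insert, about 2.6 kb, sits between retained BsrGI and NotI sites, and its coding sequence came from a HaloTag-HIF-2alpha plasmid. T7 and SP6 promoters flank the cassette, which is typical of pcDNA-style backbones.

Replacing serine with aspartate is a common way to mimic constitutive phosphorylation, although the record does not state the rationale for this mutation. The fluorescent fusion allows live-cell imaging of HIF-2alpha localisation and levels, the HA tag allows antibody-based detection, and the mutant can be compared with the wild-type parent construct.
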