Features (pLannotate 1.2.2; 22 found; start..end, strand, type, name):
     30..82      -  misc_feature   bom (fragment): basis of mobility region from pBR322
    237..616     +  enhancer       CMV enhancer: human cytomegalovirus immediate early enhancer
    617..820     +  promoter       CMV promoter: human cytomegalovirus (CMV) immediate early promoter
    816..849     +  LTR            5' LTR (truncated) (fragment): truncated 5' long terminal repeat (LTR) from HIV-1
    865..883     +  promoter       T7 promoter: promoter for bacteriophage T7 RNA polymerase
    945..1661    +  CDS            Clover: Clover is a basic (constitutively fluorescent) green/yellow fluorescent protein published in 2012, derived from Aequorea victoria. It is reported to be a rapidly-maturing weak dimer with high acid sensitivity.
   1668..4277    +  CDS            EPAS1: EPAS1_HUMAN - Also known as BHLHE73, HIF2A, MOP2, PASD2. Experimental evidence at protein level: Swiss-Prot protein existence level 1. Transcription factor involved in the induction of oxygen regulated genes. Heterodimerizes with ARNT; heterodimer binds to core DNA sequence 5'-TACGTG-3' within the hypoxia response element (HRE) of target gene promoters (By similarity). Regulates the vascular endothelial growth factor (VEGF) expression and seems to be implicated in the development of blood vessels and the tubular system of lung. May also play a role in the formation of the endothelium that give
   4331..4349    -  promoter       SP6 promoter: promoter for bacteriophage SP6 RNA polymerase
   4375..4599    +  polyA_signal   bGH poly(A) signal: bovine growth hormone polyadenylation signal
   4603..4624    +  promoter       SV40 promoter (fragment): SV40 enhancer and early promoter
   4645..5073    +  rep_origin     f1 ori (sequence partly withheld): f1 bacteriophage origin of replication; arrow indicates direction of (+) strand synthesis
   5087..5416    +  promoter       SV40 promoter: SV40 enhancer and early promoter
   5483..6274    +  CDS            neo: KKA2_KLEPN - Also known as kan, nptII. Experimental evidence at protein level: Swiss-Prot protein existence level 1. Resistance to kanamycin, neomycin, paromomycin, ribostamycin, butirosin and gentamicin B. From Klebsiella pneumoniae.
   6298..6456    +  CDS            ble (fragment): BLE_KLEPN - Experimental evidence at protein level: Swiss-Prot protein existence level 1. Binding protein with a strong affinity to the bleomycin family of antibiotics. Binds to CL990; an antimitotic-antibiotic compound. From Klebsiella pneumoniae.
   6451..6572    +  polyA_signal   SV40 poly(A) signal: SV40 polyadenylation signal
   6645..6661    -  protein_bind   lac operator: The lac repressor binds to the lac operator to inhibit transcription in E. coli. This inhibition can be relieved by adding lactose or isopropyl-β-D-thiogalactopyranoside (IPTG). lac repressor encoded by lacI
   6669..6699    -  promoter       lac promoter: promoter for the E. coli lac operon
   6714..6735    -  protein_bind   CAP binding site: CAP binding activates transcription in the presence of cAMP. E. coli catabolite activator protein
   6748..6840    -  CDS            lacI (fragment): lac repressor; lacI; The lac repressor binds to the lac operator to inhibit transcription in E. coli. This inhibition can be relieved by adding lactose or isopropyl-β-D-thiogalactopyranoside (IPTG).
   7023..7611    -  rep_origin     ori: high-copy-number ColE1/pMB1/pBR322/pUC origin of replication
   7782..8642    -  CDS            AmpR: β-lactamase; bla; confers resistance to ampicillin, carbenicillin, and related antibiotics
   8643..8747    -  promoter       AmpR promoter: bla
>Addgene plasmid #163377 | HA-Clover-HIF-2alpha S581D | addgene full sequence | sequence record 322517 | Addgene NGS Result
TCGACGGATCGGGAGATCTCCCGATCCCCTATGGTGCACTCTCAGTACAATCTGCTCTGATGCCGCATAG
TTAAGCCAGTATCTGCTCCCTGCTTGTGTGTTGGAGGTCGCTGAGTAGTGCGCGAGCAAAATTTAAGCTA
CAACAAGGCAAGGCTTGACCGACAATTGCATGAAGAATCTGCTTAGGGTTAGGCGTTTTGCGCTGCTTCG
CGATGTACGGGCCAGATATACGCGTTGACATTGATTATTGACTAGTTATTAATAGTAATCAATTACGGGG
TCATTAGTTCATAGCCCATATATGGAGTTCCGCGTTACATAACTTACGGTAAATGGCCCGCCTGGCTGAC
CGCCCAACGACCCCCGCCCATTGACGTCAATAATGACGTATGTTCCCATAGTAACGCCAATAGGGACTTT
CCATTGACGTCAATGGGTGGAGTATTTACGGTAAACTGCCCACTTGGCAGTACATCAAGTGTATCATATG
CCAAGTACGCCCCCTATTGACGTCAATGACGGTAAATGGCCCGCCTGGCATTATGCCCAGTACATGACCT
TATGGGACTTTCCTACTTGGCAGTACATCTACGTATTAGTCATCGCTATTACCATGGTGATGCGGTTTTG
GCAGTACATCAATGGGCGTGGATAGCGGTTTGACTCACGGGGATTTCCAAGTCTCCACCCCATTGACGTC
AATGGGAGTTTGTTTTGGCACCAAAATCAACGGGACTTTCCAAAATGTCGTAACAACTCCGCCCCATTGA
CGCAAATGGGCGGTAGGCGTGTACGGTGGGAGGTCTATATAAGCAGAGCTCTCTGGCTAACTAGAGAACC
CACTGCTTACTGGCTTATCGAAATTAATACGACTCACTATAGGGAGACCCAAGCTTACCATGGCCTACCC
CTACGACGTGCCCGACTACGCCTCCCTCGGATCCATGGTGAGCAAGGGCGAGGAGCTGTTCACCGGGGTG
GTGCCCATCCTGGTCGAGCTGGACGGCGACGTAAACGGCCACAAGTTCAGCGTCCGCGGCGAGGGCGAGG
GCGATGCCACCAACGGCAAGCTGACCCTGAAGTTCATCTGCACCACCGGCAAGCTGCCCGTGCCCTGGCC
CACCCTCGTGACCACCTTCGGCTACGGCGTGGCCTGCTTCAGCCGCTACCCCGACCACATGAAGCAGCAC
GACTTCTTCAAGTCCGCCATGCCCGAAGGCTACGTCCAGGAGCGCACCATCTCTTTCAAGGACGACGGTA
CCTACAAGACCCGCGCCGAGGTGAAGTTCGAGGGCGACACCCTGGTGAACCGCATCGAGCTGAAGGGCAT
CGACTTCAAGGAGGACGGCAACATCCTGGGGCACAAGCTGGAGTACAACTTCAACAGCCACAACGTCTAT
ATCACGGCCGACAAGCAGAAGAACGGCATCAAGGCTAACTTCAAGATCCGCCACAACGTTGAGGACGGCA
GCGTGCAGCTCGCCGACCACTACCAGCAGAACACCCCCATCGGCGACGGCCCCGTGCTGCTGCCCGACAA
CCACTACCTGAGCCATCAGTCCGCCCTGAGCAAAGACCCCAACGAGAAGCGCGATCACATGGTCCTGCTG
GAGTTCGTGACCGCCGCCGGGATTACACATGGCATGGACGAGCTGTACAAGGGATCCATGACAGCTGACA
AGGAGAAGAAAAGGAGTAGCTCGGAGAGGAGGAAGGAGAAGTCCCGGGATGCTGCGCGGTGCCGGCGGAG
CAAGGAGACGGAGGTGTTCTATGAGCTGGCCCATGAGCTGCCTCTGCCCCACAGTGTGAGCTCCCATCTG
GACAAGGCCTCCATCATGCGACTGGCAATCAGCTTCCTGCGAACACACAAGCTCCTCTCCTCAGTTTGCT
CTGAAAACGAGTCCGAAGCCGAAGCTGACCAGCAGATGGACAACTTGTACCTGAAAGCCTTGGAGGGTTT
CATTGCCGTGGTGACCCAAGATGGCGACATGATCTTTCTGTCAGAAAACATCAGCAAGTTCATGGGACTT
ACACAGGTGGAGCTAACAGGACATAGTATCTTTGACTTCACTCATCCCTGCGACCATGAGGAGATTCGTG
AGAACCTGAGTCTCAAAAATGGCTCTGGTTTTGGGAAAAAAAGCAAAGACATGTCCACAGAGCGGGACTT
CTTCATGAGGATGAAGTGCACGGTCACCAACAGAGGCCGTACTGTCAACCTCAAGTCAGCCACCTGGAAG
GTCTTGCACTGCACGGGCCAGGTGAAAGTCTACAACAACTGCCCTCCTCACAATAGTCTGTGTGGCTACA
AGGAGCCCCTGCTGTCCTGCCTCATCATCATGTGTGAACCAATCCAGCACCCATCCCACATGGACATCCC
CCTGGATAGCAAGACCTTCCTGAGCCGCCACAGCATGGACATGAAGTTCACCTACTGTGATGACAGAATC
ACAGAACTGATTGGTTACCACCCTGAGGAGCTGCTTGGCCGCTCAGCCTATGAATTCTACCATGCGCTAG
ACTCCGAGAACATGACCAAGAGTCACCAGAACTTGTGCACCAAGGGTCAGGTAGTAAGTGGCCAGTACCG
GATGCTCGCAAAGCATGGGGGCTACGTGTGGCTGGAGACCCAGGGGACGGTCATCTACAACCCTCGCAAC
CTGCAGCCCCAGTGCATCATGTGTGTCAACTACGTCCTGAGTGAGATTGAGAAGAATGACGTGGTGTTCT
CCATGGACCAGACTGAATCCCTGTTCAAGCCCCACCTGATGGCCATGAACAGCATCTTTGATAGCAGTGG
CAAGGGGGCTGTGTCTGAGAAGAGTAACTTCCTATTCACCAAGCTAAAGGAGGAGCCCGAGGAGCTGGCC
CAGCTGGCTCCCACCCCAGGAGACGCCATCATCTCTCTGGATTTCGGGAATCAGAACTTCGAGGAGTCCT
CAGCCTATGGCAAGGCCATCCTGCCCCCGAGCCAGCCATGGGCCACGGAGTTGAGGAGCCACAGCACCCA
GAGCGAGGCTGGGAGCCTGCCTGCCTTCACCGTGCCCCAGGCAGCTGCCCCGGGCAGCACCACCCCCAGT
GCCACCAGCAGCAGCAGCAGCTGCTCCACGCCCAATAGCCCTGAAGACTATTACACATCTTTGGATAACG
ACCTGAAGATTGAAGTGATTGAGAAGCTCTTCGCCATGGACACAGAGGCCAAGGACCAATGCAGTACCCA
GACGGATTTCAATGAGCTGGACTTGGAGACACTGGCACCCTATATCCCCATGGACGGGGAAGACTTCCAG
CTAAGCCCCATCTGCCCCGAGGAGCGGCTCTTGGCGGAGAACCCACAGTCCACCCCCCAGCACTGCTTCA
GTGCCATGACAAACATCTTCCAGCCACTGGCCCCTGTAGCCCCGCACGATCCCTTCCTCCTGGACAAGTT
TCAGCAGCAGCTGGAGAGCAAGAAGACAGAGCCCGAGCACCGGCCCATGTCCTCCATCTTCTTTGATGCC
GGAAGCAAAGCATCCCTGCCACCGTGCTGTGGCCAGGCCAGCACCCCTCTCTCTTCCATGGGGGGCAGAT
CCAATACCCAGTGGCCCCCAGATCCACCATTACATTTTGGGCCCACAAAGTGGGCCGTCGGGGATCAGCG
CACAGAGTTCTTGGGAGCAGCGCCGTTGGGGCCCCCTGTCTCTCCACCCCATGTCTCCACCTTCAAGACA
AGGTCTGCAAAGGGTTTTGGGGCTCGAGGCCCAGACGTGCTGAGTCCGGCCATGGTAGCCCTCTCCAACA
AGCTGAAGCTGAAGCGACAGCTGGAGTATGAAGAGCAAGCCTTCCAGGACCTGAGCGGGGGGGACCCACC
TGGTGGCAGCACCTCACATTTGATGTGGAAACGGATGAAGAACCTCAGGGGTGGGAGCTGCCCTTTGATG
CCGGACAAGCCACTGAGCGCAAATGTACCCAATGATAAGTTCACCCAAAACCCCATGAGGGGCCTGGGCC
ATCCCCTGAGACATCTGCCGCTGCCACAGCCTCCATCTGCCATCAGTCCCGGGGAGAACAGCAAGAGCAG
GTTCCCCCCACAGTGCTACGCCACCCAGTACCAGGACTACAGCCTGTCGTCAGCCCACAAGGTGTCAGGC
ATGGCAAGCCGGCTGCTCGGGCCCTCATTTGAGTCCTACCTGCTGCCCGAACTGACCAGATATGACTGTG
AGGTGAACGTGCCCGTGCTGGGAAGCTCCACGCTCCTGCAAGGAGGGGACCTCCTCAGAGCCCTGGACCA
GGCCACCTGAGATATCCATCACACTGGCGGCCGCTCGAGCATGCATCTAGAGGGCCCTATTCTATAGTGT
CACCTAAATGCTAGAGCTCGCTGATCAGCCTCGACTGTGCCTTCTAGTTGCCAGCCATCTGTTGTTTGCC
CCTCCCCCGTGCCTTCCTTGACCCTGGAAGGTGCCACTCCCACTGTCCTTTCCTAATAAAATGAGGAAAT
TGCATCGCATTGTCTGAGTAGGTGTCATTCTATTCTGGGGGGTGGGGTGGGGCAGGACAGCAAGGGGGAG
GATTGGGAAGACAATAGCAGGCATGCTGGGGATGCGGTGGGCTCTATGGCTTCTGAGGCGGAAAGAACCA
GCTGGGGCTCTAGGGGGTATCCCC
[124 nt withheld, positions 4645-4768]
C
[91 nt withheld, positions 4770-4860]
A
[49 nt withheld, positions 4862-4910]
CCTTTGACGTTGGAGTCCACGTTCTTT
[37 nt withheld, positions 4938-4974]
ACCCTATCTCGGTCTATTCTTTTGATTTATAAGGGATTTTGCCGATTTCGGCCTATTGGTTAAAAAATGA
GCTGATTTAACAAAAATTTAACGCGAATTAATTCTGTGGAATGTGTGTCAGTTAGGGTGTGGAAAGTCCC
CAGGCTCCCCAGCAGGCAGAAGTATGCAAAGCATGCATCTCAATTAGTCAGCAACCAGGTGTGGAAAGTC
CCCAGGCTCCCCAGCAGGCAGAAGTATGCAAAGCATGCATCTCAATTAGTCAGCAACCATAGTCCCGCCC
CTAACTCCGCCCATCCCGCCCCTAACTCCGCCCAGTTCCGCCCATTCTCCGCCCCATGGCTGACTAATTT
TTTTTATTTATGCAGAGGCCGAGGCCGCCTCTGCCTCTGAGCTATTCCAGAAGTAGTGAGGAGGCTTTTT
TGGAGGCCTAGGCTTTTGCAAAAAGCTCCCGGGAGCTTGTATATCCATTTTCGGATCTGATCAAGAGACA
GGATGAGGATCGTTTCGCATGATTGAACAAGATGGATTGCACGCAGGTTCTCCGGCCGCTTGGGTGGAGA
GGCTATTCGGCTATGACTGGGCACAACAGACAATCGGCTGCTCTGATGCCGCCGTGTTCCGGCTGTCAGC
GCAGGGGCGCCCGGTTCTTTTTGTCAAGACCGACCTGTCCGGTGCCCTGAATGAACTGCAGGACGAGGCA
GCGCGGCTATCGTGGCTGGCCACGACGGGCGTTCCTTGCGCAGCTGTGCTCGACGTTGTCACTGAAGCGG
GAAGGGACTGGCTGCTATTGGGCGAAGTGCCGGGGCAGGATCTCCTGTCATCTCACCTTGCTCCTGCCGA
GAAAGTATCCATCATGGCTGATGCAATGCGGCGGCTGCATACGCTTGATCCGGCTACCTGCCCATTCGAC
CACCAAGCGAAACATCGCATCGAGCGAGCACGTACTCGGATGGAAGCCGGTCTTGTCGATCAGGATGATC
TGGACGAAGAGCATCAGGGGCTCGCGCCAGCCGAACTGTTCGCCAGGCTCAAGGCGCGCATGCCCGACGG
CGAGGATCTCGTCGTGACCCATGGCGATGCCTGCTTGCCGAATATCATGGTGGAAAATGGCCGCTTTTCT
GGATTCATCGACTGTGGCCGGCTGGGTGTGGCGGACCGCTATCAGGACATAGCGTTGGCTACCCGTGATA
TTGCTGAAGAGCTTGGCGGCGAATGGGCTGACCGCTTCCTCGTGCTTTACGGTATCGCCGCTCCCGATTC
GCAGCGCATCGCCTTCTATCGCCTTCTTGACGAGTTCTTCTGAGCGGGACTCTGGGGTTCGAAATGACCG
ACCAAGCGACGCCCAACCTGCCATCACGAGATTTCGATTCCACCGCCGCCTTCTATGAAAGGTTGGGCTT
CGGAATCGTTTTCCGGGACGCCGGCTGGATGATCCTCCAGCGCGGGGATCTCATGCTGGAGTTCTTCGCC
CACCCCAACTTGTTTATTGCAGCTTATAATGGTTACAAATAAAGCAATAGCATCACAAATTTCACAAATA
AAGCATTTTTTTCACTGCATTCTAGTTGTGGTTTGTCCAAACTCATCAATGTATCTTATCATGTCTGTAT
ACCGTCGACCTCTAGCTAGAGCTTGGCGTAATCATGGTCATAGCTGTTTCCTGTGTGAAATTGTTATCCG
CTCACAATTCCACACAACATACGAGCCGGAAGCATAAAGTGTAAAGCCTGGGGTGCCTAATGAGTGAGCT
AACTCACATTAATTGCGTTGCGCTCACTGCCCGCTTTCCAGTCGGGAAACCTGTCGTGCCAGCTGCATTA
ATGAATCGGCCAACGCGCGGGGAGAGGCGGTTTGCGTATTGGGCGCTCTTCCGCTTCCTCGCTCACTGAC
TCGCTGCGCTCGGTCGTTCGGCTGCGGCGAGCGGTATCAGCTCACTCAAAGGCGGTAATACGGTTATCCA
CAGAATCAGGGGATAACGCAGGAAAGAACATGTGAGCAAAAGGCCAGCAAAAGGCCAGGAACCGTAAAAA
GGCCGCGTTGCTGGCGTTTTTCCATAGGCTCCGCCCCCCTGACGAGCATCACAAAAATCGACGCTCAAGT
CAGAGGTGGCGAAACCCGACAGGACTATAAAGATACCAGGCGTTTCCCCCTGGAAGCTCCCTCGTGCGCT
CTCCTGTTCCGACCCTGCCGCTTACCGGATACCTGTCCGCCTTTCTCCCTTCGGGAAGCGTGGCGCTTTC
TCATAGCTCACGCTGTAGGTATCTCAGTTCGGTGTAGGTCGTTCGCTCCAAGCTGGGCTGTGTGCACGAA
CCCCCCGTTCAGCCCGACCGCTGCGCCTTATCCGGTAACTATCGTCTTGAGTCCAACCCGGTAAGACACG
ACTTATCGCCACTGGCAGCAGCCACTGGTAACAGGATTAGCAGAGCGAGGTATGTAGGCGGTGCTACAGA
GTTCTTGAAGTGGTGGCCTAACTACGGCTACACTAGAAGAACAGTATTTGGTATCTGCGCTCTGCTGAAG
CCAGTTACCTTCGGAAAAAGAGTTGGTAGCTCTTGATCCGGCAAACAAACCACCGCTGGTAGCGGTGGTT
TTTTTGTTTGCAAGCAGCAGATTACGCGCAGAAAAAAAGGATCTCAAGAAGATCCTTTGATCTTTTCTAC
GGGGTCTGACGCTCAGTGGAACGAAAACTCACGTTAAGGGATTTTGGTCATGAGATTATCAAAAAGGATC
TTCACCTAGATCCTTTTAAATTAAAAATGAAGTTTTAAATCAATCTAAAGTATATATGAGTAAACTTGGT
CTGACAGTTACCAATGCTTAATCAGTGAGGCACCTATCTCAGCGATCTGTCTATTTCGTTCATCCATAGT
TGCCTGACTCCCCGTCGTGTAGATAACTACGATACGGGAGGGCTTACCATCTGGCCCCAGTGCTGCAATG
ATACCGCGAGACCCACGCTCACCGGCTCCAGATTTATCAGCAATAAACCAGCCAGCCGGAAGGGCCGAGC
GCAGAAGTGGTCCTGCAACTTTATCCGCCTCCATCCAGTCTATTAATTGTTGCCGGGAAGCTAGAGTAAG
TAGTTCGCCAGTTAATAGTTTGCGCAACGTTGTTGCCATTGCTACAGGCATCGTGGTGTCACGCTCGTCG
TTTGGTATGGCTTCATTCAGCTCCGGTTCCCAACGATCAAGGCGAGTTACATGATCCCCCATGTTGTGCA
AAAAAGCGGTTAGCTCCTTCGGTCCTCCGATCGTTGTCAGAAGTAAGTTGGCCGCAGTGTTATCACTCAT
GGTTATGGCAGCACTGCATAATTCTCTTACTGTCATGCCATCCGTAAGATGCTTTTCTGTGACTGGTGAG
TACTCAACCAAGTCATTCTGAGAATAGTGTATGCGGCGACCGAGTTGCTCTTGCCCGGCGTCAATACGGG
ATAATACCGCGCCACATAGCAGAACTTTAAAAGTGCTCATCATTGGAAAACGTTCTTCGGGGCGAAAACT
CTCAAGGATCTTACCGCTGTTGAGATCCAGTTCGATGTAACCCACTCGTGCACCCAACTGATCTTCAGCA
TCTTTTACTTTCACCAGCGTTTCTGGGTGAGCAAAAACAGGAAGGCAAAATGCCGCAAAAAAGGGAATAA
GGGCGACACGGAAATGTTGAATACTCATACTCTTCCTTTTTCAATATTATTGAAGCATTTATCAGGGTTA
TTGTCTCATGAGCGGATACATATTTGAATGTATTTAGAAAAATAAACAAATAGGGGTTCCGCGCACATTT
CCCCGAAAAGTGCCACCTGACG
